>Addgene plasmid #34631 | peGFP(N1)-deltaCMV-rSyntaxin1a-meGFP | depositor full sequence | sequence record 41533 | peGFP(N1)-deltaCMV-rSyntaxin1a-meGFP sequence 5135 bps
TAGTTATTAATAGTAATCAATTACGGGGTCATTAGTTCATAGCCCATATATGGAGTTCCGCGTTACATAA
CTTACGGTAAATGGCCCGCCTGGGAGGTCTATATAAGCAGAGCTGGTTTAGTGAACCGTCAGATCCGCTA
GCGCTACCGGACTCAGATCTCGAGCTCAAGCTTAGCCACCATGAAGGACCGAACCCAGGAGCTCCGCACG
GCCAAGGACAGCGATGACGACGATGATGTCACTGTCACTGTGGAC
[372 nt withheld, positions 256-627]
CAGAGGCAGCTGGAGATCACTGGCCGGACCACGACCAGTGAGGAGTTGGAAGACATGCTGGAGAGTGGGA
ATCCCGCCATCTTTGCCTCTGGGATCATCATGGACTCCAGCATCTCGAAGCAGGCCCTCAGTGAGATCGA
GACCAGGCACAGTGAGATCATCAAGTTGGAGAACAGCATCCGGGAGCTACACGATATGTTCATGGACATG
GCCATGCTGGTGGAGAGCCAGGGGGAGATGATTGACAGGATCGAGTACAATGTGGAACACGCTGTGGACT
ACGTGGAGAGGGCCGTGTCTGACACCAAGAAGGCCGTCAAGTACCAGAGCAAGGCACGCAGGAAGAAGAT
CATGATCATCATTTGCTGTGTGATTCTGGGCATCATCATCGCCTCCACCATCGGGGGCATCTTTGGAGGG
GTACCGCGGGCCCGGGATCCACCGGTCGCCACCATGGTGAGCAAGGGCGAGGAGCTGTTCACCGGGGTGG
TGCCCATCCTGGTCGAGCTGGACGGCGACGTAAACGGCCACAAGTTCAGCGTGTCCGGCGAGGGCGAGGG
CGATGCCACCTACGGCAAGCTGACCCTGAAGTTCATCTGCACCACCGGCAAGCTGCCCGTGCCCTGGCCC
ACCCTCGTGACCACCCTGACCTACGGCGTGCAGTGCTTCAGCCGCTACCCCGACCACATGAAGCAGCACG
ACTTCTTCAAGTCCGCCATGCCCGAAGGCTACGTCCAGGAGCGCACCATCTTCTTCAAGGACGACGGCAA
CTACAAGACCCGCGCCGAGGTGAAGTTCGAGGGCGACACCCTGGTGAACCGCATCGAGCTGAAGGGCATC
GACTTCAAGGAGGACGGCAACATCCTGGGGCACAAGCTGGAGTACAACTACAACAGCCACAACGTCTATA
TCATGGCCGACAAGCAGAAGAACGGCATCAAGGTGAACTTCAAGATCCGCCACAACATCGAGGACGGCAG
CGTGCAGCTCGCCGACCACTACCAGCAGAACACCCCCATCGGCGACGGCCCCGTGCTGCTGCCCGACAAC
CACTACCTGAGCACCCAGTCCAAGCTTAGCAAAGACCCCAACGAGAAGCGCGATCACATGGTCCTGCTGG
AGTTCGTGACCGCCGCCGGGATCACTCTCGGCATGGACGAGCTGTACAAGTAAAGCGGCCGCGACTCTAG
ATCATAATCAGCCATACCACATTTGTAGAGGTTTTACTTGCTTTAAAAAACCTCCCACACCTCCCCCTGA
ACCTGAAACATAAAATGAATGCAATTGTTGTTGTTAACTTGTTTATTGCAGCTTATAATGGTTACAAATA
AAGCAATAGCATCACAAATTTCACAAATAAAGCATTTTTTTCACTGCATTCTAGTTGTGGTTTGTCCAAA
CTCATCAATGTATCTTAAGGCGTAAATTGTAAGCGTTAATATTTTGTTAAAATTCGCGTTAAATTTTTGT
TAAATCAGCTCATTTTTTAACCAATAGGCCGAAATCGGCAAAATCCCTTATAAATCAAAAGAATAGACCG
AGATAGGGT
[37 nt withheld, positions 2177-2213]
AAAGAACGTGGACTCCAACGTCAAAGG
[49 nt withheld, positions 2241-2289]
T
[91 nt withheld, positions 2291-2381]
G
[124 nt withheld, positions 2383-2506]
CAGGTGGCACTTTTCGGGGAAATGTGCGCGGAACCCCTATTTGTTTATTTTTCTAAATACATTCAAATAT
GTATCCGCTCATGAGACAATAACCCTGATAAATGCTTCAATAATATTGAAAAAGGAAGAGTCCTGAGGCG
GAAAGAACCAGCTGTGGAATGTGTGTCAGTTAGGGTGTGGAAAGTCCCCAGGCTCCCCAGCAGGCAGAAG
TATGCAAAGCATGCATCTCAATTAGTCAGCAACCAGGTGTGGAAAGTCCCCAGGCTCCCCAGCAGGCAGA
AGTATGCAAAGCATGCATCTCAATTAGTCAGCAACCATAGTCCCGCCCCTAACTCCGCCCATCCCGCCCC
TAACTCCGCCCAGTTCCGCCCATTCTCCGCCCCATGGCTGACTAATTTTTTTTATTTATGCAGAGGCCGA
GGCCGCCTCGGCCTCTGAGCTATTCCAGAAGTAGTGAGGAGGCTTTTTTGGAGGCCTAGGCTTTTGCAAA
GATCGATCAAGAGACAGGATGAGGATCGTTTCGCATGATTGAACAAGATGGATTGCACGCAGGTTCTCCG
GCCGCTTGGGTGGAGAGGCTATTCGGCTATGACTGGGCACAACAGACAATCGGCTGCTCTGATGCCGCCG
TGTTCCGGCTGTCAGCGCAGGGGCGCCCGGTTCTTTTTGTCAAGACCGACCTGTCCGGTGCCCTGAATGA
ACTGCAAGACGAGGCAGCGCGGCTATCGTGGCTGGCCACGACGGGCGTTCCTTGCGCAGCTGTGCTCGAC
GTTGTCACTGAAGCGGGAAGGGACTGGCTGCTATTGGGCGAAGTGCCGGGGCAGGATCTCCTGTCATCTC
ACCTTGCTCCTGCCGAGAAAGTATCCATCATGGCTGATGCAATGCGGCGGCTGCATACGCTTGATCCGGC
TACCTGCCCATTCGACCACCAAGCGAAACATCGCATCGAGCGAGCACGTACTCGGATGGAAGCCGGTCTT
GTCGATCAGGATGATCTGGACGAAGAGCATCAGGGGCTCGCGCCAGCCGAACTGTTCGCCAGGCTCAAGG
CGAGCATGCCCGACGGCGAGGATCTCGTCGTGACCCATGGCGATGCCTGCTTGCCGAATATCATGGTGGA
AAATGGCCGCTTTTCTGGATTCATCGACTGTGGCCGGCTGGGTGTGGCGGACCGCTATCAGGACATAGCG
TTGGCTACCCGTGATATTGCTGAAGAGCTTGGCGGCGAATGGGCTGACCGCTTCCTCGTGCTTTACGGTA
TCGCCGCTCCCGATTCGCAGCGCATCGCCTTCTATCGCCTTCTTGACGAGTTCTTCTGAGCGGGACTCTG
GGGTTCGAAATGACCGACCAAGCGACGCCCAACCTGCCATCACGAGATTTCGATTCCACCGCCGCCTTCT
ATGAAAGGTTGGGCTTCGGAATCGTTTTCCGGGACGCCGGCTGGATGATCCTCCAGCGCGGGGATCTCAT
GCTGGAGTTCTTCGCCCACCCTAGGGGGAGGCTAACTGAAACACGGAAGGAGACAATACCGGAAGGAACC
CGCGCTATGACGGCAATAAAAAGACAGAATAAAACGCACGGTGTTGGGTCGTTTGTTCATAAACGCGGGG
TTCGGTCCCAGGGCTGGCACTCTGTCGATACCCCACCGAGACCCCATTGGGGCCAATACGCCCGCGTTTC
TTCCTTTTCCCCACCCCACCCCCCAAGTTCGGGTGAAGGCCCAGGGCTCGCAGCCAACGTCGGGGCGGCA
GGCCCTGCCATAGCCTCAGGTTACTCATATATACTTTAGATTGATTTAAAACTTCATTTTTAATTTAAAA
GGATCTAGGTGAAGATCCTTTTTGATAATCTCATGACCAAAATCCCTTAACGTGAGTTTTCGTTCCACTG
AGCGTCAGACCCCGTAGAAAAGATCAAAGGATCTTCTTGAGATCCTTTTTTTCTGCGCGTAATCTGCTGC
TTGCAAACAAAAAAACCACCGCTACCAGCGGTGGTTTGTTTGCCGGATCAAGAGCTACCAACTCTTTTTC
CGAAGGTAACTGGCTTCAGCAGAGCGCAGATACCAAATACTGTCCTTCTAGTGTAGCCGTAGTTAGGCCA
CCACTTCAAGAACTCTGTAGCACCGCCTACATACCTCGCTCTGCTAATCCTGTTACCAGTGGCTGCTGCC
AGTGGCGATAAGTCGTGTCTTACCGGGTTGGACTCAAGACGATAGTTACCGGATAAGGCGCAGCGGTCGG
GCTGAACGGGGGGTTCGTGCACACAGCCCAGCTTGGAGCGAACGACCTACACCGAACTGAGATACCTACA
GCGTGAGCTATGAGAAAGCGCCACGCTTCCCGAAGGGAGAAAGGCGGACAGGTATCCGGTAAGCGGCAGG
GTCGGAACAGGAGAGCGCACGAGGGAGCTTCCAGGGGGAAACGCCTGGTATCTTTATAGTCCTGTCGGGT
TTCGCCACCTCTGACTTGAGCGTCGATTTTTGTGATGCTCGTCAGGGGGGCGGAGCCTATGGAAAAACGC
CAGCAACGCGGCCTTTTTACGGTTCCTGGCCTTTTGCTGGCCTTTTGCTCACATGTTCTTTCCTGCGTTA
TCCCCTGATTCTGTGGATAACCGTATTACCGCCATGCAT
Features (pLannotate 1.2.2; 16 found; start..end, strand, type, name):
      1..93      +  enhancer       CMV enhancer (fragment): human cytomegalovirus immediate early enhancer
     91..114     +  promoter       minimal CMV promoter (fragment): human cytomegalovirus (CMV) immediate early promoter
    137..173     +  misc_feature   MCS (fragment): multiple cloning site
    181..1044    +  CDS            Stx1a (sequence partly withheld): STX1A_RAT - Also known as Sap. Experimental evidence at protein level: Swiss-Prot protein existence level 1. Plays an essential role in hormone and neurotransmitter calcium-dependent exocytosis and endocytosis (PubMed:7901002, PubMed:17301173, PubMed:18167541, PubMed:20484665, PubMed:22411134, PubMed:28813412). Part of the SNARE (Soluble NSF Attachment Receptor) complex composed of SNAP25, STX1A and VAMP2 which mediates the fusion of synaptic vesicles with the presynaptic plasma membrane (PubMed:14665625, PubMed:16888141, PubMed:19571812). STX1A and SNAP25 are localized on the plasma membrane
   1047..1073    +  misc_feature   MCS (fragment): multiple cloning site
   1081..1797    +  CDS            mEGFP: mEGFP is a basic (constitutively fluorescent) green fluorescent protein published in 2002, derived from Aequorea victoria. It has moderate acid sensitivity.
   1817..1900    +  CDS            large T antigen (fragment): large T antigen from SV40 (simian virus 40)
   1923..2044    +  polyA_signal   SV40 poly(A) signal: SV40 polyadenylation signal
   2078..2506    -  rep_origin     f1 ori (sequence partly withheld): f1 bacteriophage origin of replication; arrow indicates direction of (+) strand synthesis
   2533..2637    +  promoter       AmpR promoter: bla
   2639..2996    +  promoter       SV40 promoter: SV40 enhancer and early promoter
   3031..3825    +  CDS            NeoR/KanR: aminoglycoside phosphotransferase from Tn5; aph(3')-II (or nptII); confers resistance to neomycin, kanamycin, and G418 (Geneticin®)
   3846..3998    +  CDS            ble (fragment): BLE_KLEPN - Experimental evidence at protein level: Swiss-Prot protein existence level 1. Binding protein with a strong affinity to the bleomycin family of antibiotics. Binds to CL990; an antimitotic-antibiotic compound. From Klebsiella pneumoniae.
   4057..4104    +  polyA_signal   HSV TK poly(A) signal: herpes simplex virus thymidine kinase polyadenylation signal (Cole and Stacy, 1985)
   4195..4211    -  polyA_signal   bGH poly(A) signal (fragment): bovine growth hormone polyadenylation signal
   4433..5021    +  rep_origin     ori: high-copy-number ColE1/pMB1/pBR322/pUC origin of replication
