[The description below was written by a language model from this plasmid's Addgene catalogue record and pLannotate feature annotations shown in this document.]
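Description:
peGFP(N1)-deltaCMV-rSyntaxin1a-meGFP is a mammalian expression plasmid built on the Clontech pEGFP-N1 backbone, modified so that the CMV promoter is partially deleted. The annotated sequence (about 5.1 kb) reflects this: only a short fragment of the CMV enhancer and a small piece of the minimal CMV immediate early promoter remain upstream of the insert. According to the record, this truncated "delta CMV" element was taken from another plasmid and swapped in for the full-length CMV promoter of a pre-existing syntaxin 1a-GFP construct. Truncated CMV promoters of this kind are generally used to give weak expression, although the record does not explicitly state the rationale.

The payload is the rat syntaxin 1a (Stx1a) coding sequence, cloned between NheI and AgeI and joined through a short stretch of residual multiple cloning site to mEGFP, a monomeric variant of enhanced GFP, which forms a C-terminal tag. Syntaxin 1a is a plasma membrane SNARE protein that acts with SNAP25 and VAMP2 in calcium-dependent exocytosis. The fusion transcript is terminated by the SV40 poly(A) signal.

The rest of the plasmid is standard for this vector family. A high-copy pUC-type origin supports propagation in E. coli, and an f1 origin is also present. A single NeoR/KanR gene is driven by tandem bacterial and SV40 early promoters and followed by the HSV TK poly(A) signal, giving kanamycin resistance in bacteria and G418 selection in mammalian cells. The associated publication concerns recruitment of syntaxin-1 and SNAP-25 to single secretory granules in live cells, consistent with use of this construct for fluorescence imaging of tagged syntaxin.
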