Addgene plasmid #34631: peGFP(N1)-deltaCMV-rSyntaxin1a-meGFP
Depositing lab: Wolfhard Almers. Depositing organization: Oregon Health & Science University. Publication: Single secretory granules of live cells recruit syntaxin-1 and synaptosomal associated protein 25 (SNAP-25) in large copy numbers. Barg S, Knowles MK, Chen X, Midorikawa M, Almers W. Proc Natl Acad Sci U S A. 2010 Nov 30;107(48):20804-9. Epub 2010 Nov 12. 10.1073/pnas.1014840107 PubMed 21076040.
Backbone
  Vector backbone: peGFP(N1)
  Backbone manufacturer: clontech
  Backbone size w/o insert (bp): 4733
  Modifications to backbone: CMV promoter is partially deleted.
  Vector type: Mammalian Expression
  Selectable markers: Neomycin (select with G418)
Growth in bacteria
  Bacterial resistance: Kanamycin, 50 μg/mL
  Growth temperature: 37°C
  Growth strain: DH5alpha
  Copy number: High Copy
Gene/Insert
  Gene/Insert name: rat Syntaxin1a (alt name: rSYX1a)
  Species: R. norvegicus (rat)
  Insert size (bp): 863
  GenBank ID: NM_053788
  Entrez Gene: Stx1a
  Promoter: cmv
  Tag / fusion protein: meGFP (C terminal on insert)
  Cloning method: Restriction Enzyme; 5′ cloning site NheI (unknown if destroyed); 3′ cloning site AgeI (unknown if destroyed)
  Sequencing primers: 5′ tgggaggtctatataagcag
Resource information
  A portion of this plasmid was derived from a plasmid made by: Delta CMV promoter was cut out from Delta CMV-GFP-Vinculin (waterman lab) with Ase1 and Nhe1to replace CMV promoter in syntaxin 1a GFP in same sites
Terms and licenses: Academic/Nonprofit Terms; Industry Terms: Not Available to Industry
How to cite: peGFP(N1)-deltaCMV-rSyntaxin1a-meGFP was a gift from Wolfhard Almers (Addgene plasmid # 34631 ; http://n2t.net/addgene:34631 ; RRID:Addgene_34631)
