>Addgene plasmid #34631 | peGFP(N1)-deltaCMV-rSyntaxin1a-meGFP | addgene partial sequence | sequence record 43315 | SV40pA-R 5'-GAAATTTGTGATGCTATTGC-3'
TATAAGCTGCATAACAGTTAACAACAACAATTGCATTCATTTTATGTTTCAGGTTCAGGGGGAGGTGTGG
GAGGTTTTTTAAAGCAAGTAAAACCTCTACAAATGTGGTATGGCTGATTATGATCTAGAGTCGCGGCCGC
TTTACTTGTACAGCTCGTCCATGCCGAGAGTGATCCCGGCGGCGGTCACGAACTCCAGCAGGACCATGTG
ATCGCGCTTCTCGTTGGGGTCTTTGCTAAGCTTGGACTGGGTGCTCAGGTAGTGGTTGTCGGGCAGCAGC
ACGGGGCCGTCGCCGATGGGGGTGTTCTGCTGGTAGTGGTCGGCGAGCTGCACGCTGCCGTCCTCGATGT
TGTGGCGGATCTTGAAGTTCACCTTGATGCCGTTCTTCTGCTTGTCGGCCATGATATAGACGTTGTGGCT
GTTGTAGTTGTACTCCAGCTTGTGCCCCAGGATGTTGCCGTCCTCCTTGAAGTCGATGCCCTTCAGCTCG
ATGCGGTTCACCAGGGTGTCGCCCTCGAACTTCACCTCGGCGCGGGTCTTGTAGTTGCCGTCGTCCTTGA
AGAAGATGGTGCGCTCCTGGACGTAGCCTTCGGGCATGGCGGACTTGAAGAAGTCGTGCTGCTTCATGTG
GTCGGGGTAGCGGCTGAAGCACTGCACGCCGTAGGTCAGGGTGGTCACGAGGGTGGGCCAGGGCACGGGC
AGCTTGCCGGTGGTGCAGATGAACTTCAGGGTCAGCTTGCCGTAGGTGGCATCGCCCTCGCCCTCGCCGG
ACACGCTGAACTTGTGGCCGTTTACGTCGCCGTCCAGCTCGACCAGGATGGGCACCACCC
