>Addgene plasmid #34631 | peGFP(N1)-deltaCMV-rSyntaxin1a-meGFP | addgene partial sequence | sequence record 43336 | EGFP-N 5'-CGTCGCCGTCCAGCTCGACCAG-3'
GGAAGCTCTCGCCCTTGCTACCATGGTGGCGACCGGTGGATCCCGGGCCCGCGGTACCCCTCCAAAGATG
CCCCCGATGGTGGAGGCGATGATGATGCCCAGAATCACACAGCAAATGATGATCATGATCTTCTTCCTGC
GTGCCTTGCTCTGGTACTTGACGGCCTTCTTGGTGTCAGACACGGCCCTCTCCACGTAGTCCACAGCGTG
TTCCACATTGTACTCGATCCTGTCAATCATCTCCCCCTGGCTCTCCACCAGCATGGCCATGTCCATGAAC
ATATCGTGTAGCTCCCGGATGCTGTTCTCCAACTTGATGATCTCACTGTGCCTGGTCTCGATCTCACTGA
GGGCCTGCTTCGAGATGCTGGAGTCCATGATGATCCCAGAGGCAAAGATGGCGGGATTCCCACTCTCCAG
CATGTCTTCCAACTCCTCACTGGTCGTGGTCCGGCCAGTGATCTCCAGCTGCCTCTG
[273 nt withheld, positions 478-750]
